Addgene plasmid #112564: pExp-DsbC
Purpose: (Empty Backbone) Used for expression of protein in E. coli as TEV cleavable N-terminual 8His and DsbC (leaderless thiol:disulfide interchange protein DsbC from E. coli) fusions with optional C-terminal StrepII-tag
Depositing lab: Marko Hyvönen.
Backbone
  Vector backbone: pOP2S
  Vector type: Bacterial Expression
  Tag / fusion protein: 8xHis-DsbC (N terminal on backbone); Strep tag (C terminal on backbone)
Growth in bacteria
  Bacterial resistance: Ampicillin, 100 μg/mL
  Growth temperature: 37°C
  Growth strain: DH5alpha
  Copy number: High Copy
Gene/Insert
  Gene/Insert name: None
  Tag / fusion protein: 8xHis-DsbC (N terminal on backbone); Strep tag (C terminal on backbone)
Terms and licenses: Academic/Nonprofit Terms; Industry Terms: Not Available to Industry
Depositor comments: Contains N-terminal 8xHis, fusion partner: DsbC (leaderless thiol:disulfide interchange protein DsbC from E. coli, UniProtKB: P0AEG6, PMID: 23607455) followed by TEV protease cleavage site, optional C-terminal StrepII-tag. Cloning of GOI between BsaI and XhoI or HindIII
How to cite: pExp-DsbC was a gift from Marko Hyvönen (Addgene plasmid # 112564 ; http://n2t.net/addgene:112564 ; RRID:Addgene_112564)
