[The description below was written by a language model from this plasmid's Addgene catalogue record and the feature table of its GenBank file.]
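Description:
pExp-DsbC is an empty bacterial expression backbone of about 5.1 kb, derived from pOP2S and designed for producing recombinant proteins in E. coli as fusions to DsbC. It replicates from a high-copy ColE1/pUC-type origin and is selected with ampicillin through the beta-lactamase (AmpR) gene under its own promoter. No gene of interest is present; the user supplies it.

Expression is driven by a T7 promoter immediately followed by a lac operator, with the efficient ribosome binding site from phage T7 gene 10 and a downstream T7 terminator. The plasmid also carries lacI under the lacIq promoter, which raises repressor levels to keep the cassette tightly off until induction with IPTG; transcription requires a host that supplies T7 RNA polymerase. The reading frame opens with an 8xHis affinity tag, followed, according to the depositor, by leaderless E. coli DsbC (a thiol:disulfide interchange protein lacking its export signal, so the fusion stays in the cytoplasm) and a TEV protease cleavage site. The feature table annotates the His tag and the Strep-Tag II but not DsbC or the TEV site individually; the unannotated stretch between the two tags is presumably where they lie. The gene of interest is cloned between BsaI and either XhoI or HindIII, and the C-terminal Strep-Tag II is described as optional. An SP6 promoter sits in reverse orientation just downstream of the cassette.

The construct belongs to a toolkit of expression vectors for testing fusion partners. The His tag allows affinity purification, the optional Strep tag provides a second handle, and TEV cleavage removes the His-DsbC portion.
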