LOCUS       Exported 5114 bp ds-DNA circular SYN 12-MAY-2021
DEFINITION  Used for expression of protein in E. coli as TEV cleavable
            N-terminual 8His and DsbC (leaderless thiol:disulfide interchange
            protein DsbC from E. coli) fusions with optional C-terminal
            StrepII-tag.
ACCESSION   .
VERSION     .
KEYWORDS    pExp-DsbC
SOURCE      synthetic DNA construct
  ORGANISM  synthetic DNA construct
REFERENCE   1 (bases 1 to 5114)
  AUTHORS   Lulla A, Hyvonen M
  TITLE     Protein expressionists toolkit
  JOURNAL   unpublished
REFERENCE   2 (bases 1 to 5114)
  AUTHORS   .
  TITLE     Direct Submission
  JOURNAL   Exported May 12, 2021 from SnapGene Server 1.1.58
            http://www.snapgene.com
FEATURES             Location/Qualifiers
     source          1..5114
                     /organism="synthetic DNA construct"
                     /mol_type="other DNA"
     primer_bind     1..20
                     /label=T7
                     /note="T7 promoter, forward primer"
     promoter        1..19
                     /label=T7 promoter
                     /note="promoter for bacteriophage T7 RNA polymerase"
     protein_bind    19..43
                     /label=lac operator
                     /bound_moiety="lac repressor encoded by lacI"
                     /note="The lac repressor binds to the lac operator to
                     inhibit transcription in E. coli. This inhibition can be
                     relieved by adding lactose or
                     isopropyl-beta-D-thiogalactopyranoside (IPTG)."
     RBS             56..78
                     /note="efficient ribosome binding site from bacteriophage
                     T7 gene 10 (Olins and Rangwala, 1989)"
     CDS             92..115
                     /codon_start=1
                     /product="8xHis affinity tag"
                     /label=8xHis
                     /translation="HHHHHHHH"
     CDS             831..854
                     /codon_start=1
                     /product="peptide that binds Strep-Tactin(R), an engineered
                     form of streptavidin"
                     /label=Strep-Tag II
                     /translation="WSHPQFEK"
     promoter        complement(868..886)
                     /label=SP6 promoter
                     /note="promoter for bacteriophage SP6 RNA polymerase"
     primer_bind     complement(869..886)
                     /label=SP6
                     /note="SP6 promoter, forward primer"
     primer_bind     complement(944..962)
                     /label=T7 Term
                     /note="T7 terminator, reverse primer"
     terminator      958..1005
                     /label=T7 terminator
                     /note="transcription terminator for bacteriophage T7 RNA
                     polymerase"
     primer_bind     complement(1241..1262)
                     /label=F1ori-F
                     /note="F1 origin, forward primer"
     CDS             complement(1412..2494)
                     /codon_start=1
                     /gene="lacI"
                     /product="lac repressor"
                     /label=lacI
                     /note="The lac repressor binds to the lac operator to
                     inhibit transcription in E. coli. This inhibition can be
                     relieved by adding lactose or
                     isopropyl-beta-D-thiogalactopyranoside (IPTG)."
                     /translation="MKPVTLYDVAEYAGVSYQTVSRVVNQASHVSAKTREKVEAAMAEL
                     NYIPNRVAQQLAGKQSLLIGVATSSLALHAPSQIVAAIKSRADQLGASVVVSMVERSGV
                     EACKAAVHNLLAQRVSGLIINYPLDDQDAIAVEAACTNVPALFLDVSDQTPINSIIFSH
                     EDGTRLGVEHLVALGHQQIALLAGPLSSVSARLRLAGWHKYLTRNQIQPIAEREGDWSA
                     MSGFQQTMQMLNEGIVPTAMLVANDQMALGAMRAITESGLRVGADISVVGYDDTEDSSC
                     YIPPLTTIKQDFRLLGQTSVDRLLQLSQGQAVKGNQLLPVSLVKRKTTLAPNTQTASPR
                     ALADSLMQLARQVSRLESGQ"
     primer_bind     2456..2475
                     /label=LacI-R
                     /note="LacI, reverse primer"
     promoter        complement(2495..2572)
                     /gene="lacI (mutant)"
                     /label=lacIq promoter
                     /note="In the lacIq allele, a single base change in the
                     promoter boosts expression of the lacI gene about 10-fold."
     primer_bind     2711..2730
                     /label=F1ori-R
                     /note="F1 origin, reverse primer"
     primer_bind     complement(2884..2903)
                     /label=pRS-marker
                     /note="pRS vectors, use to sequence yeast selectable
                     marker"
     primer_bind     3003..3025
                     /label=pGEX 3'
                     /note="pGEX vectors, reverse primer"
     primer_bind     complement(3063..3081)
                     /label=pBRforEco
                     /note="pBR322 vectors, upsteam of EcoRI site, forward
                     primer"
     promoter        3149..3253
                     /gene="bla"
                     /label=AmpR promoter
     CDS             3254..4114
                     /codon_start=1
                     /gene="bla"
                     /product="beta-lactamase"
                     /label=AmpR
                     /note="confers resistance to ampicillin, carbenicillin, and
                     related antibiotics"
                     /translation="MSIQHFRVALIPFFAAFCLPVFAHPETLVKVKDAEDQLGARVGYI
                     ELDLNSGKILESFRPEERFPMMSTFKVLLCGAVLSRIDAGQEQLGRRIHYSQNDLVEYS
                     PVTEKHLTDGMTVRELCSAAITMSDNTAANLLLTTIGGPKELTAFLHNMGDHVTRLDRW
                     EPELNEAIPNDERDTTMPVAMATTLRKLLTGELLTLASRQQLIDWMEADKVAGPLLRSA
                     LPAGWFIADKSGAGERGSRGIIAALGPDGKPSRIVVIYTTGSQATMDERNRQIAEIGAS
                     LIKHW"
     primer_bind     complement(3472..3491)
                     /label=Amp-R
                     /note="Ampicillin resistance gene, reverse primer"
     rep_origin      4285..4873
                     /direction=RIGHT
                     /label=ori
                     /note="high-copy-number ColE1/pMB1/pBR322/pUC origin of
                     replication"
     primer_bind     4774..4793
                     /label=pBR322ori-F
                     /note="pBR322 origin, forward primer"
     primer_bind     5027..5044
                     /label=L4440
                     /note="L4440 vector, forward primer"
ORIGIN
        1 taatacgact cactataggg aattgtgagc ggataacaat tcctctagaa ataattttgt
       61 ttaactttaa gaaggagata tatccatgaa tcaccatcac catcaccatc accattctgg
      121 cactagtggc gatgacgcgg caattcaaca aacgttagcc aaaatgggca tcaaaagcag
      181 cgatattcag cccgcgcctg tagctggcat gaagacagtt ctgactaaca gcggcgtgtt
      241 gtacatcacc gatgatggta aacatatcat tcaggggcca atgtatgacg ttagtggcac
      301 ggctccggtc aatgtcacca ataagatgct gttaaagcag ttgaatgcgc ttgaaaaaga
      361 gatgatcgtt tataaagcgc cgcaggaaaa acacgtcatc accgtgttta ctgatattac
      421 ctgtggttac tgccacaaac tgcatgagca aatggcagac tacaacgcgc tggggatcac
      481 cgtgcgttat cttgctttcc cgcgccaggg gctggacagc gatgcagaga aagaaatgaa
      541 agctatctgg tgtgcgaaag ataaaaacaa agcgtttgat gatgtgatgg caggtaaaag
      601 cgtcgcacca gccagttgcg acgtggatat tgccgaccat tacgcacttg gcgtccagct
      661 tggcgttagc ggtactccgg cagttgtgct gagcaatggc acacttgttc cgggttacca
      721 gccgccgaaa gagatgaaag aattcctcga cgaacaccaa aaaatgacca gcggtaaatc
      781 tggtaccgaa aacctgtact tccagtgaga ccttaattaa ctcgagcgca tggagccacc
      841 cgcagttcga aaaataagct tgagtattct atagtgtcac ctaaatccca gcttgatccg
      901 gctgctaaca aagcccgaaa ggaagctgag ttggctgctg ccaccgctga gcaataacta
      961 gcataacccc ttggggcctc taaacgggtc ttgaggggtt ttttgctgaa aggaggaact
     1021 atatccggat aacctggcgt aatagcgaag aggcccgcac cgatcgccct tcccaacagt
     1081 tgcgcagcct gaatggcgaa tggaaattgt aagcgttaat attttgttaa aattcgcgtt
     1141 aaatttttgt taaatcagct cattttttaa ccaataggcc gaaatcggca aaatccctta
     1201 taaatcaaaa gaatagaccg agatagggtt gagtgttgtt ccagtttgga acaagagtcc
     1261 actattaaag aacgtggact ccaacgtcaa agggcgaaaa accgtctatc agggcgatgg
     1321 cccacagctt gcatgcctgc aggtcggaag cataaagtgt aaagcctggg gtgcctaatg
     1381 agtgagctaa cttacattaa ttgcgttgcg ctcactgccc gctttccagt cgggaaacct
     1441 gtcgtgccag ctgcattaat gaatcggcca acgcgcgggg agaggcggtt tgcgtattgg
     1501 gcgccagggt ggtttttctt ttcaccagtg agacgggcaa cagctgattg cccttcaccg
     1561 cctggccctg agagagttgc agcaagcggt ccacgctggt ttgccccagc aggcgaaaat
     1621 cctgtttgat ggtggttaac ggcgggatat aacatgagct gtcttcggta tcgtcgtatc
     1681 ccactaccga gatatccgca ccaacgcgca gcccggactc ggtaatggcg cgcattgcgc
     1741 ccagcgccat ctgatcgttg gcaaccagca tcgcagtggg aacgatgccc tcattcagca
     1801 tttgcatggt ttgttgaaaa ccggacatgg cactccagtc gccttcccgt tccgctatcg
     1861 gctgaatttg attgcgagtg agatatttat gccagccagc cagacgcaga cgcgccgaga
     1921 cagaacttaa tgggcccgct aacagcgcga tttgctggtg acccaatgcg accagatgct
     1981 ccacgcccag tcgcgtaccg tcttcatggg agaaaataat actgttgatg ggtgtctggt
     2041 cagagacatc aagaaataac gccggaacat tagtgcaggc agcttccaca gcaatggcat
     2101 cctggtcatc cagcggatag ttaatgatca gcccactgac gcgttgcgcg agaagattgt
     2161 gcaccgccgc tttacaggct tcgacgccgc ttcgttctac catcgacacc accacgctgg
     2221 cacccagttg atcggcgcga gatttaatcg ccgcgacaat ttgcgacggc gcgtgcaggg
     2281 ccagactgga ggtggcaacg ccaatcagca acgactgttt gcccgccagt tgttgtgcca
     2341 cgcggttggg aatgtaattc agctccgcca tcgccgcttc cactttttcc cgcgttttcg
     2401 cagaaacgtg gctggcctgg ttcaccacgc gggaaacggt ctgataagag acaccggcat
     2461 actctgcgac atcgtataac gttactggtt tcacattcac caccctgaat tgactctctt
     2521 ccgggcgcta tcatgccata ccgcgaaagg ttttgcacca ttcgatggtg tcggcgagct
     2581 cgaattgtga accatcaccc tnnnnnnnnn nnnnnnnnnn nnnnnnnnnn nnnnnnnnnn
     2641 nnnnnnnnnn nnnnnnnnnn nnnnnnnnnn nnnnnnnnnn nnnnnnnnnn nngnnnnnnn
     2701 nnnnnnnnnn nnnnnnnnnn nnnnnnnnnn nnnnnnnnnn nnnnnnnnnn nnnnnnnnnn
     2761 nnnnnnnnnn nnnnnnnnnn nnnnnnnnnn nnnnnnnnnn nnnnnnnnnn nnnnnnncct
     2821 gatgcggtat tttctcctta cgcatctgtg cggtatttca caccgcatat ggtgcactct
     2881 cagtacaatc tgctctgatg ccgcatagtt aagccagccc cgacacccgc caacacccgc
     2941 tgacgcgccc tgacgggctt gtctgctccc ggcatccgct tacagacaag ctgtgaccgt
     3001 ctccgggagc tgcatgtgtc agaggttttc accgtcatca ccgaaacgcg cgagacgaaa
     3061 gggcctcgtg atacgcctat ttttataggt taatgtcatg ataataatgg tttcttagac
     3121 gtcaggtggc acttttcggg gaaatgtgcg cggaacccct atttgtttat ttttctaaat
     3181 acattcaaat atgtatccgc tcatgagaca ataaccctga taaatgcttc aataatattg
     3241 aaaaaggaag agtatgagta ttcaacattt ccgtgtcgcc cttattccct tttttgcggc
     3301 attttgcctt cctgtttttg ctcacccaga aacgctggtg aaagtaaaag atgctgaaga
     3361 tcagttgggt gcacgagtgg gttacatcga actggatctc aacagcggta agatccttga
     3421 gagttttcgc cccgaagaac gttttccaat gatgagcact tttaaagttc tgctatgtgg
     3481 cgcggtatta tcccgtattg acgccgggca agagcaactc ggtcgccgca tacactattc
     3541 tcagaatgac ttggttgagt actcaccagt cacagaaaag catcttacgg atggcatgac
     3601 agtaagagaa ttatgcagtg ctgccataac catgagtgat aacactgcgg ccaacttact
     3661 tctgacaacg atcggaggac cgaaggagct aaccgctttt ttgcacaaca tgggggatca
     3721 tgtaactcgc cttgatcgtt gggaaccgga gctgaatgaa gccataccaa acgacgagcg
     3781 tgacaccacg atgcctgtag caatggcaac aacgttgcgc aaactattaa ctggcgaact
     3841 acttactcta gcttcccggc aacaattaat agactggatg gaggcggata aagttgcagg
     3901 accacttctg cgctcggccc ttccggctgg ctggtttatt gctgataaat ctggagccgg
     3961 tgagcgtggt tctcgcggta tcattgcagc actggggcca gatggtaagc cctcccgtat
     4021 cgtagttatc tacacgacgg ggagtcaggc aactatggat gaacgaaata gacagatcgc
     4081 tgagataggt gcctcactga ttaagcattg gtaactgtca gaccaagttt actcatatat
     4141 actttagatt gatttaaaac ttcattttta atttaaaagg atctaggtga agatcctttt
     4201 tgataatctc atgaccaaaa tcccttaacg tgagttttcg ttccactgag cgtcagaccc
     4261 cgtagaaaag atcaaaggat cttcttgaga tccttttttt ctgcgcgtaa tctgctgctt
     4321 gcaaacaaaa aaaccaccgc taccagcggt ggtttgtttg ccggatcaag agctaccaac
     4381 tctttttccg aaggtaactg gcttcagcag agcgcagata ccaaatactg ttcttctagt
     4441 gtagccgtag ttaggccacc acttcaagaa ctctgtagca ccgcctacat acctcgctct
     4501 gctaatcctg ttaccagtgg ctgctgccag tggcgataag tcgtgtctta ccgggttgga
     4561 ctcaagacga tagttaccgg ataaggcgca gcggtcgggc tgaacggggg gttcgtgcac
     4621 acagcccagc ttggagcgaa cgacctacac cgaactgaga tacctacagc gtgagctatg
     4681 agaaagcgcc acgcttcccg aagggagaaa ggcggacagg tatccggtaa gcggcagggt
     4741 cggaacagga gagcgcacga gggagcttcc agggggaaac gcctggtatc tttatagtcc
     4801 tgtcgggttt cgccacctct gacttgagcg tcgatttttg tgatgctcgt caggggggcg
     4861 gagcctatgg aaaaacgcca gcaacgcggc ctttttacgg ttcctggcct tttgctggcc
     4921 ttttgctcac atgttctttc ctgcgttatc ccctgattct gtggataacc gtattaccgc
     4981 ctttgagtga gctgataccg ctcgccgcag ccgaacgacc gagcgcagcg agtcagtgag
     5041 cgaggaagcg gaagagcgcc caatacgcaa accgcctctc cccgcgcgtt ggccgattca
     5101 ttaatgcagc tgat
//
